Addgene plasmid #69222: pCSDest2-SpCas9-MT2-NLS-3XHA-NLS
Purpose: Expresses R1333S mutant SpCas9 in mammalian cell
Depositing lab: Scot Wolfe. Depositing organization: University of Massachusetts, Worcester. Publication: DNA-binding-domain fusions enhance the targeting range and precision of Cas9. Bolukbasi MF, Gupta A, Oikemus S, Derr AG, Garber M, Brodsky MH, Zhu LJ, Wolfe SA. Nat Methods. 2015 Oct 19. doi: 10.1038/nmeth.3624. PubMed 26480473.
Backbone
  Vector backbone: pCSDest2-SpCas9-NLS-3XHA-NLS
  Vector type: Mammalian Expression, CRISPR
Growth in bacteria
  Bacterial resistance: Ampicillin, 100 μg/mL
  Growth temperature: 37°C
  Growth strain: XL1 Blue
  Copy number: Unknown
Gene/Insert
  Gene/Insert name: SpCas9
  Species: S. pyogenes
  Mutation: Arginine 1333 is changed to Serine
  Tag / fusion protein: NLS-3XHA-NLS
  Cloning method: Restriction Enzyme; 5′ cloning site AscI (not destroyed); 3′ cloning site SgrAI (destroyed during cloning)
  Sequencing primers: 5′ CACAGGGATAAGCCCATCAG; 3′ T3
Terms and licenses: Academic/Nonprofit Terms; Industry Terms: Not Available to Industry
How to cite: pCSDest2-SpCas9-MT2-NLS-3XHA-NLS was a gift from Scot Wolfe (Addgene plasmid # 69222 ; http://n2t.net/addgene:69222 ; RRID:Addgene_69222)
