[The description below was written by a language model from this plasmid's Addgene catalogue record and pLannotate feature annotations shown in this document.]
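Description:
pCSDest2-SpCas9-MT2-NLS-3XHA-NLS is an 8,465 bp mammalian expression and CRISPR plasmid built on the pCSDest2-SpCas9-NLS-3XHA-NLS backbone, a CS2-type vector that has been through Gateway recombination, as shown by the attB1 and attB2 sites flanking the coding region. It is maintained in E. coli through a high-copy ColE1/pUC-type origin and selected with ampicillin via the β-lactamase gene. An f1 origin and remnants of the lac region (lac promoter and operator, and lacI and lacZα fragments) are carried over from the parental cloning vector.

The payload is Streptococcus pyogenes Cas9 carrying an arginine-to-serine substitution at position 1333 (the "MT2" variant). It is fused at its C-terminus to a 3xHA epitope block that, according to the catalogue, is flanked by nuclear localization signals. The NLS elements themselves were not annotated in the feature table. Transcription in mammalian cells is driven by the simian CMV IE94 enhancer/promoter, which spans the plasmid origin, and is terminated by an SV40 polyadenylation signal. An SP6 promoter sits between the CMV promoter and the open reading frame, an arrangement that in CS2-type vectors permits in vitro synthesis of sense mRNA. A T3 promoter and a T7 promoter fragment lie downstream in the opposite orientation. No guide RNA cassette is annotated, so the guide must be supplied separately.

R1333 is one of the Cas9 residues involved in PAM recognition, and the associated publication concerns fusing DNA-binding domains to Cas9 to improve its targeting range and precision. The record itself states only that the plasmid expresses the R1333S mutant in mammalian cells. The HA tags allow detection of the protein.
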