Features (pLannotate 1.2.2; 18 found; start..end, strand, type, name):
     37..55      +  promoter       SP6 promoter: promoter for bacteriophage SP6 RNA polymerase
    110..134     +  protein_bind   attB1: mutant version of attB; recombination site for the Gateway® BP reaction BP Clonase™
    144..4247    +  CDS            Cas9: Cas9 (Csn1) endonuclease from the Streptococcus pyogenes Type II CRISPR/Cas system generates RNA-guided double strand breaks in DNA
   4281..4370    +  CDS            3xHA: three tandem HA epitope tags
   4447..4471    -  protein_bind   attB2: mutant version of attB; recombination site for the Gateway® BP reaction BP Clonase™
   4494..4511    -  promoter       T7 promoter (fragment): promoter for bacteriophage T7 RNA polymerase
   4516..4650    -  polyA_signal   SV40 poly(A) signal: SV40 polyadenylation signal
   4763..4781    -  promoter       T3 promoter: promoter for bacteriophage T3 RNA polymerase
   4826..4842    -  protein_bind   lac operator: The lac repressor binds to the lac operator to inhibit transcription in E. coli. This inhibition can be relieved by adding lactose or isopropyl-β-D-thiogalactopyranoside (IPTG). lac repressor encoded by lacI
   4850..4880    -  promoter       lac promoter: promoter for the E. coli lac operon
   4895..4916    -  protein_bind   CAP binding site: CAP binding activates transcription in the presence of cAMP. E. coli catabolite activator protein
   4929..5021    -  CDS            lacI (fragment): lac repressor; lacI; The lac repressor binds to the lac operator to inhibit transcription in E. coli. This inhibition can be relieved by adding lactose or isopropyl-β-D-thiogalactopyranoside (IPTG).
   5204..5792    -  rep_origin     ori: high-copy-number ColE1/pMB1/pBR322/pUC origin of replication
   5963..6823    -  CDS            AmpR: β-lactamase; bla; confers resistance to ampicillin, carbenicillin, and related antibiotics
   6824..6928    -  promoter       AmpR promoter: bla
   6981..7409    -  rep_origin     f1 ori (sequence partly withheld): f1 bacteriophage origin of replication; arrow indicates direction of (+) strand synthesis
   7414..7480    -  CDS            lacZα (fragment): LacZα fragment of β-galactosidase; lacZ fragment
   7483..2       +  promoter       CMV IE94 promoter (across the origin): enhancer/promoter region of simian cytomegalovirus major immediate early transcription unit IE94
>Addgene plasmid #69222 | pCSDest2-SpCas9-MT2-NLS-3XHA-NLS | depositor full sequence | sequence record 122270 | pCSDest2-SpCas9-MT2-NLS-3XHA-NLS sequence 8465 bps
ACCGCCATTCTGCCTGGGGACGTCGGAGCAAGCTTGATTTAGGTGACACTATAGAATACAAGCTACTTGT
TCTTTTTGCAGGATCCCATCGATTCGAATTCAAGGATCAACAAGTTTGTACAAAAAAGCAGGCTGGCGCC
ACCATGGACAAGAAGTACTCCATTGGGCTCGATATCGGTACCAACAGCGTCGGCTGGGCCGTCATTACGG
ACGAGTACAAGGTGCCGAGCAAAAAATTCAAAGTTCTGGGCAATACCGATCGCCACAGCATAAAGAAGAA
CCTCATTGGAGCCCTCCTGTTCGACTCCGGGGAGACGGCCGAAGCCACGCGGCTCAAAAGAACAGCACGG
CGCAGATATACCCGCAGAAAGAATCGGATCTGCTACCTGCAGGAGATCTTTAGTAATGAGATGGCTAAGG
TGGATGACTCTTTCTTCCATAGGCTGGAGGAGTCCTTTTTGGTGGAGGAGGATAAAAAGCACGAGCGCCA
CCCAATCTTTGGCAATATCGTGGACGAGGTGGCGTACCATGAAAAGTACCCAACCATATATCATCTGAGG
AAGAAGCTGGTAGACAGTACTGATAAGGCTGACTTGCGGTTGATCTATCTCGCGCTGGCGCACATGATCA
AATTTCGGGGACACTTCCTCATCGAGGGGGACCTGAACCCAGACAACAGCGATGTCGACAAACTCTTTAT
CCAACTGGTTCAGACTTACAATCAGCTTTTCGAGGAGAACCCGATCAACGCATCCGGCGTTGACGCCAAA
GCAATCCTGAGCGCTAGGCTGTCCAAATCCCGGCGGCTCGAAAACCTCATCGCACAGCTCCCTGGGGAGA
AGAAGAACGGCCTGTTTGGTAATCTTATCGCCCTGTCACTCGGGCTGACCCCCAACTTTAAATCTAACTT
CGACCTGGCCGAAGATGCCAAGCTGCAACTGAGCAAAGACACCTACGATGATGATCTCGACAATCTGCTG
GCCCAGATCGGCGACCAGTACGCAGACCTTTTTTTGGCGGCAAAGAACCTGTCAGACGCCATTCTGCTGA
GTGATATTCTGCGAGTGAACACGGAGATCACCAAAGCTCCGCTGAGCGCTAGTATGATCAAGCGCTATGA
TGAGCACCACCAAGACTTGACTTTGCTGAAGGCCCTTGTCAGACAGCAACTGCCTGAGAAGTACAAGGAA
ATTTTCTTCGATCAGTCTAAAAATGGCTACGCCGGATACATTGACGGCGGAGCAAGCCAGGAGGAATTTT
ACAAATTTATTAAGCCCATCTTGGAAAAAATGGACGGCACCGAGGAGCTGCTGGTAAAGCTGAACAGAGA
AGATCTGTTGCGCAAACAGCGCACTTTCGACAATGGAAGCATCCCCCACCAGATTCACCTGGGCGAACTG
CACGCTATCCTCAGGCGGCAAGAGGATTTCTACCCCTTTTTGAAAGATAACAGGGAAAAGATTGAGAAAA
TCCTCACATTTCGGATACCCTACTATGTAGGCCCCCTCGCTCGGGGAAATTCCAGATTCGCGTGGATGAC
TCGCAAATCAGAAGAGACCATCACTCCCTGGAACTTCGAGGAAGTCGTGGATAAGGGGGCCTCTGCCCAG
TCCTTCATCGAAAGGATGACTAACTTTGATAAAAATCTGCCTAACGAAAAGGTGCTTCCTAAACACTCTC
TGCTGTACGAGTACTTCACAGTTTATAACGAGCTCACCAAGGTCAAATACGTCACAGAAGGGATGAGAAA
GCCAGCATTCCTGTCTGGAGAGCAGAAGAAAGCTATCGTGGACCTCCTCTTCAAGACGAACCGGAAAGTT
ACCGTGAAACAGCTCAAAGAAGACTATTTCAAAAAGATTGAATGTTTCGACTCTGTTGAAATCAGCGGAG
TGGAGGATCGCTTCAACGCATCCCTGGGAACGTATCACGATCTCCTGAAAATCATTAAAGACAAGGACTT
CCTGGACAATGAGGAGAACGAGGACATTCTTGAGGACATTGTCCTCACCCTTACGTTGTTTGAAGATAGG
GAGATGATTGAAGAACGCTTGAAAACTTACGCTCATCTCTTCGACGACAAAGTCATGAAACAGCTCAAGA
GACGCCGATATACAGGATGGGGGCGGCTGTCAAGAAAACTGATCAATGGCATCCGAGACAAGCAGAGTGG
AAAGACAATCCTGGATTTTCTTAAGTCCGATGGATTTGCCAACCGGAACTTCATGCAGTTGATCCATGAT
GACTCTCTCACCTTTAAGGAGGACATCCAGAAAGCACAAGTTTCTGGCCAGGGGGACAGTCTTCACGAGC
ACATCGCTAATCTTGCAGGTAGCCCAGCTATCAAAAAGGGAATACTGCAGACCGTTAAGGTCGTGGATGA
ACTCGTCAAAGTAATGGGAAGGCATAAGCCCGAGAATATCGTTATCGAGATGGCCCGAGAGAACCAAACT
ACCCAGAAGGGACAGAAGAACAGTAGGGAAAGGATGAAGAGGATTGAAGAGGGTATAAAAGAACTGGGGT
CCCAAATCCTTAAGGAACACCCAGTTGAAAACACCCAGCTTCAGAATGAGAAGCTCTACCTGTACTACCT
GCAGAACGGCAGGGACATGTACGTGGATCAGGAACTGGACATCAACCGGTTGTCCGACTACGACGTGGAT
CATATCGTGCCCCAAAGCTTTCTCAAAGATGATTCTATTGATAATAAAGTGTTGACAAGATCCGATAAAA
ATAGAGGGAAGAGTGATAACGTCCCCTCAGAAGAAGTTGTCAAGAAAATGAAAAATTATTGGCGGCAGCT
GCTGAACGCCAAACTGATCACACAACGGAAGTTCGATAATCTGACTAAGGCTGAACGAGGTGGCCTGTCT
GAGTTGGATAAAGCCGGCTTCATCAAAAGGCAGCTTGTTGAGACACGCCAGATCACCAAGCACGTGGCCC
AAATTCTCGATTCACGCATGAACACCAAGTACGATGAAAATGACAAACTGATTCGAGAGGTGAAAGTTAT
TACTCTGAAGTCTAAGCTGGTCTCAGATTTCAGAAAGGACTTTCAGTTTTATAAGGTGAGAGAGATCAAC
AATTACCACCATGCGCATGATGCCTACCTGAATGCAGTGGTAGGCACTGCACTTATCAAAAAATATCCCA
AGCTGGAATCTGAATTTGTTTACGGAGACTATAAAGTGTACGATGTTAGGAAAATGATCGCAAAGTCTGA
GCAGGAAATAGGCAAGGCCACCGCTAAGTACTTCTTTTACAGCAATATTATGAATTTTTTCAAGACCGAG
ATTACACTGGCCAATGGAGAGATTCGGAAGCGACCACTTATCGAAACAAACGGAGAAACAGGAGAAATCG
TGTGGGACAAGGGTAGGGATTTCGCGACAGTCCGCAAGGTCCTGTCCATGCCGCAGGTGAACATCGTTAA
AAAGACCGAAGTACAGACCGGAGGCTTCTCCAAGGAAAGTATCCTCCCGAAAAGGAACAGCGACAAGCTG
ATCGCACGCAAAAAAGATTGGGACCCCAAGAAATACGGCGGATTCGATTCTCCTACAGTCGCTTACAGTG
TACTGGTTGTGGCCAAAGTGGAGAAAGGGAAGTCTAAAAAACTCAAAAGCGTCAAGGAACTGCTGGGCAT
CACAATCATGGAGCGATCCAGCTTCGAGAAAAACCCCATCGACTTTCTCGAAGCGAAAGGATATAAAGAG
GTCAAAAAAGACCTCATCATTAAGCTGCCCAAGTACTCTCTCTTTGAGCTTGAAAACGGCCGGAAACGAA
TGCTCGCTAGTGCGGGCGAGCTGCAGAAAGGTAACGAGCTGGCACTGCCCTCTAAATACGTTAATTTCTT
GTATCTGGCCAGCCACTATGAAAAGCTCAAAGGGTCTCCCGAAGATAATGAGCAGAAGCAGCTGTTCGTG
GAACAACACAAACACTACCTTGATGAGATCATCGAGCAAATAAGCGAGTTCTCCAAAAGAGTGATCCTCG
CCGACGCTAACCTCGATAAGGTGCTTTCTGCTTACAATAAGCACAGGGATAAGCCCATCAGGGAGCAGGC
AGAAAACATTATCCACTTGTTTACTCTGACCAACTTGGGCGCGCCTGCAGCCTTCAAGTACTTCGACACC
ACCATAGACAGCAAGCGGTACACCTCTACAAAGGAGGTCCTGGACGCCACACTGATTCATCAGTCAATTA
CGGGGCTCTATGAAACAAGAATCGACCTCTCTCAGCTCGGTGGAGACGGCACCGGCGGGCCCAAGAAGAA
GAGGAAGGTATACCCATACGATGTTCCTGACTATGCGGGCTATCCCTATGACGTCCCGGACTATGCAGGA
TCGTATCCTTATGACGTTCCAGATTACGCTGGATCCGCCGCTCCGGCAGCTAAGAAAAAGAAACTGGATT
TCGAATCCGGATAAGCGGCCGCCTCGAGATATCTAGACCCAGCTTTCTTGTACAAAGTGGTTGATCCTCT
CGAGCCTCTAGAACTATAGTGAGTCGTATTACGTAGATCCAGACATGATAAGATACATTGATGAGTTTGG
ACAAACCACAACTAGAATGCAGTGAAAAAAATGCTTTATTTGTGAAATTTGTGATGCTATTGCTTTATTT
GTAACCATTATAAGCTGCAATAAACAAGTTAACAACAACAATTGCATTCATTTTATGTTTCAGGTTCAGG
GGGAGGTGTGGGAGGTTTTTTAATTCGCGGCCGCGGCGCCAATGCATTGGGCCCGGTACCCAGCTTTTGT
TCCCTTTAGTGAGGGTTAATTGCGCGCTTGGCGTAATCATGGTCATAGCTGTTTCCTGTGTGAAATTGTT
ATCCGCTCACAATTCCACACAACATACGAGCCGGAAGCATAAAGTGTAAAGCCTGGGGTGCCTAATGAGT
GAGCTAACTCACATTAATTGCGTTGCGCTCACTGCCCGCTTTCCAGTCGGGAAACCTGTCGTGCCAGCTG
CATTAATGAATCGGCCAACGCGCGGGGAGAGGCGGTTTGCGTATTGGGCGCTCTTCCGCTTCCTCGCTCA
CTGACTCGCTGCGCTCGGTCGTTCGGCTGCGGCGAGCGGTATCAGCTCACTCAAAGGCGGTAATACGGTT
ATCCACAGAATCAGGGGATAACGCAGGAAAGAACATGTGAGCAAAAGGCCAGCAAAAGGCCAGGAACCGT
AAAAAGGCCGCGTTGCTGGCGTTTTTCCATAGGCTCCGCCCCCCTGACGAGCATCACAAAAATCGACGCT
CAAGTCAGAGGTGGCGAAACCCGACAGGACTATAAAGATACCAGGCGTTTCCCCCTGGAAGCTCCCTCGT
GCGCTCTCCTGTTCCGACCCTGCCGCTTACCGGATACCTGTCCGCCTTTCTCCCTTCGGGAAGCGTGGCG
CTTTCTCATAGCTCACGCTGTAGGTATCTCAGTTCGGTGTAGGTCGTTCGCTCCAAGCTGGGCTGTGTGC
ACGAACCCCCCGTTCAGCCCGACCGCTGCGCCTTATCCGGTAACTATCGTCTTGAGTCCAACCCGGTAAG
ACACGACTTATCGCCACTGGCAGCAGCCACTGGTAACAGGATTAGCAGAGCGAGGTATGTAGGCGGTGCT
ACAGAGTTCTTGAAGTGGTGGCCTAACTACGGCTACACTAGAAGGACAGTATTTGGTATCTGCGCTCTGC
TGAAGCCAGTTACCTTCGGAAAAAGAGTTGGTAGCTCTTGATCCGGCAAACAAACCACCGCTGGTAGCGG
TGGTTTTTTTGTTTGCAAGCAGCAGATTACGCGCAGAAAAAAAGGATCTCAAGAAGATCCTTTGATCTTT
TCTACGGGGTCTGACGCTCAGTGGAACGAAAACTCACGTTAAGGGATTTTGGTCATGAGATTATCAAAAA
GGATCTTCACCTAGATCCTTTTAAATTAAAAATGAAGTTTTAAATCAATCTAAAGTATATATGAGTAAAC
TTGGTCTGACAGTTACCAATGCTTAATCAGTGAGGCACCTATCTCAGCGATCTGTCTATTTCGTTCATCC
ATAGTTGCCTGACTCCCCGTCGTGTAGATAACTACGATACGGGAGGGCTTACCATCTGGCCCCAGTGCTG
CAATGATACCGCGAGACCCACGCTCACCGGCTCCAGATTTATCAGCAATAAACCAGCCAGCCGGAAGGGC
CGAGCGCAGAAGTGGTCCTGCAACTTTATCCGCCTCCATCCAGTCTATTAATTGTTGCCGGGAAGCTAGA
GTAAGTAGTTCGCCAGTTAATAGTTTGCGCAACGTTGTTGCCATTGCTACAGGCATCGTGGTGTCACGCT
CGTCGTTTGGTATGGCTTCATTCAGCTCCGGTTCCCAACGATCAAGGCGAGTTACATGATCCCCCATGTT
GTGCAAAAAAGCGGTTAGCTCCTTCGGTCCTCCGATCGTTGTCAGAAGTAAGTTGGCCGCAGTGTTATCA
CTCATGGTTATGGCAGCACTGCATAATTCTCTTACTGTCATGCCATCCGTAAGATGCTTTTCTGTGACTG
GTGAGTACTCAACCAAGTCATTCTGAGAATAGTGTATGCGGCGACCGAGTTGCTCTTGCCCGGCGTCAAT
ACGGGATAATACCGCGCCACATAGCAGAACTTTAAAAGTGCTCATCATTGGAAAACGTTCTTCGGGGCGA
AAACTCTCAAGGATCTTACCGCTGTTGAGATCCAGTTCGATGTAACCCACTCGTGCACCCAACTGATCTT
CAGCATCTTTTACTTTCACCAGCGTTTCTGGGTGAGCAAAAACAGGAAGGCAAAATGCCGCAAAAAAGGG
AATAAGGGCGACACGGAAATGTTGAATACTCATACTCTTCCTTTTTCAATATTATTGAAGCATTTATCAG
GGTTATTGTCTCATGAGCGGATACATATTTGAATGTATTTAGAAAAATAAACAAATAGGGGTTCCGCGCA
CATTTCCCCGAAAAGTGCCACCTAAATTGTAAGCGTTAATATTTTGTTAAAATTCGCGTTAAATTTTTGT
TAAATCAGCTCATTTTTTAACCAATAGGCCGAAATCGGCAAAATCCCTTATAAATCAAAAGAATAGACCG
AGATAGGGT
[37 nt withheld, positions 7080-7116]
AAAGAACGTGGACTCCAACGTCAAAGG
[49 nt withheld, positions 7144-7192]
T
[91 nt withheld, positions 7194-7284]
G
[124 nt withheld, positions 7286-7409]
CCCATTCGCCATTCAGGCTGCGCAACTGTTGGGAAGGGCGATCGGTGCGGGCCTCTTCGCTATTACGCCA
GTCGACCATAGCCAATTCAATATGGCGTATATGGACTCATGCCAATTCAATATGGTGGATCTGGACCTGT
GCCAATTCAATATGGCGTATATGGACTCGTGCCAATTCAATATGGTGGATCTGGACCCCAGCCAATTCAA
TATGGCGGACTTGGCACCATGCCAATTCAATATGGCGGACTTGGCACTGTGCCAACTGGGGAGGGGTCTA
CTTGGCACGGTGCCAAGTTTGAGGAGGGGTCTTGGCCCTGTGCCAAGTCCGCCATATTGAATTGGCATGG
TGCCAATAATGGCGGCCATATTGGCTATATGCCAGGATCAATATATAGGCAATATCCAATATGGCCCTAT
GCCAATATGGCTATTGGCCAGGTTCAATACTATGTATTGGCCCTATGCCATATAGTATTCCATATATGGG
TTTTCCTATTGACGTAGATAGCCCCTCCCAATGGGCGGTCCCATATACCATATATGGGGCTTCCTAATAC
CGCCCATAGCCACTCCCCCATTGACGTCAATGGTCTCTATATATGGTCTTTCCTATTGACGTCATATGGG
CGGTCCTATTGACGTATATGGCGCCTCCCCCATTGACGTCAATTACGGTAAATGGCCCGCCTGGCTCAAT
GCCCATTGACGTCAATAGGACCACCCACCATTGACGTCAATGGGATGGCTCATTGCCCATTCATATCCGT
TCTCACGCCCCCTATTGACGTCAATGACGGTAAATGGCCCACTTGGCAGTACATCAATATCTATTAATAG
TAACTTGGCAAGTACATTACTATTGGAAGGACGCCAGGGTACATTGGCAGTACTCCCATTGACGTCAATG
GCGGTAAATGGCCCGCGATGGCTGCCAAGTACATCCCCATTGACGTCAATGGGGAGGGGCAATGACGCAA
ATGGGCGTTCCATTGACGTAAATGGGCGGTAGGCGTGCCTAATGGGAGGTCTATATAAGCAATGCTCGTT
TAGGGA
