>Addgene plasmid #69222 | pCSDest2-SpCas9-MT2-NLS-3XHA-NLS | addgene partial sequence | sequence record 124536 | SP6 5'-ATTTAGGTGACACTATAG-3'
CGGCTGGGCCGTCATTACGGACGAGTACAAGGTGCCGAGCAAAAAATTCAAAGTTCTGGGCAATACCGAT
CGCCACAGCATAAAGAAGAACCTCATTGGAGCCCTCCTGTTCGACTCCGGGGAGACGGCCGAAGCCACGC
GGCTCAAAAGAACAGCACGGCGCAGATATACCCGCAGAAAGAATCGGATCTGCTACCTGCAGGAGATCTT
TAGTAATGAGATGGCTAAGGTGGATGACTCTTTCTTCCATAGGCTGGAGGAGTCCTTTTTGGTGGAGGAG
GATAAAAAGCACGAGCGCCACCCAATCTTTGGCAATATCGTGGACGAGGTGGCGTACCATGAAAAGTACC
CAACCATATATCATCTGAGGAAGAAGCTGGTAGACAGTACTGATAAGGCTGACTTGCGGTTGATCTATCT
CGCGCTGGCGCACATGATCAAATTTCGGGGACACTTCCTCATCGAGGGGGACCTGAACCCAGACAACAGC
GATGTCGACAAACTCTTTATCCAACTGGTTCAGACTTACAATCAGCTTTTCGAGGAGAACCCGATCAACG
CATCCGGCGTTGACGCCAAAGCAATCCTGAGCGCTAGGCTGTCCAAATCCCGGCGGCTCGAAAACCTCAT
CGCACAGCTCCCTGGGGAGAAGAAGAACGGCCTGTTTGGTAATCTTATC
