>Addgene plasmid #69222 | pCSDest2-SpCas9-MT2-NLS-3XHA-NLS | addgene partial sequence | sequence record 124538 | EBV-rev 5'-GTGGTTTGTCCAAACTCATC-3'
CGACTCACTATAGTTCTAGAGGCTCGAGAGGATCAACCACTTTGTACAAGAAAGCTGGGTCTAGATATCT
CGAGGCGGCCGCTTATCCGGATTCGAAATCCAGTTTCTTTTTCTTAGCTGCCGGAGCGGCGGATCCAGCG
TAATCTGGAACGTCATAAGGATACGATCCTGCATAGTCCGGGACGTCATAGGGATAGCCCGCATAGTCAG
GAACATCGTATGGGTATACCTTCCTCTTCTTCTTGGGCCCGCCGGTGCCGTCTCCACCGAGCTGAGAGAG
GTCGATTCTTGTTTCATAGAGCCCCGTAATTGACTGATGAATCAGTGTGGCGTCCAGGACCTCCTTTGTA
GAGGTGTACCGCTTGCTGTCTATGGTGGTGTCGAAGTACTTGAAGGCTGCAGGCGCGCCCAAGTTGGTCA
GAGTAAACAAGTGGATAATGTTTTCTGCCTGCTCCCTGATGGGCTTATCCCTGTGCTTATTGTAAGCAGA
AAGCACCTTATCGAGGTTAGCGTCGGCGAGGATCACTCTTTTGGAGAACTCGCTTATTTGCTCGATGATC
TCATCAAGGTAGTGTTTGTGTTGTTCCACGAACAGCTGCTTCTGCTCATTATCTTCGGGAGACCCTTTGA
GCTTTTCATAGTGGCTGGCCAGATACAAGAAATTAACGTATTTAGAGGGCAGTGCCAGCTCGTTACCTTT
CTGCAGCTCGCCCGCACTAGCGAGCATTCGTTTCCGGCCGTTTTCAAGCTCAAAGAGAGAGTACTTGGGC
AGCTTAATGATGAGGT
